>Addgene plasmid #231917 | SARS-CoV-2 spike G15 mutant | addgene full sequence | sequence record 459015 | Addgene NGS Result
GGTCGACATTGATTATTGACTAGTTATTAATAGTAATCAATTACGGGGTCATTAGTTCATAGCCCATATA
TGGAGTTCCGCGTTACATAACTTACGGTAAATGGCCCGCCTGGCTGACCGCCCAACGACCCCCGCCCATT
GACGTCAATAATGACGTATGTTCCCATAGTAACGCCAATAGGGACTTTCCATTGACGTCAATGGGTGGAG
TATTTACGGTAAACTGCCCACTTGGCAGTACATCAAGTGTATCATATGCCAAGTACGCCCCCTATTGACG
TCAATGACGGTAAATGGCCCGCCTGGCATTATGCCCAGTACATGACCTTATGGGACTTTCCTACTTGGCA
GTACATCTACGTATTAGTCATCGCTATTACCATGGTCGAGGTGAGCCCCACGTTCTGCTTCACTCTCCCC
ATCTCCCCCCCCTCCCCACCCCCAATTTTGTATTTATTTATTTTTTAATTATTTTGTGCAGCGATGGGGG
CGGGGGGGGGGGGGGGGGGCGCGCCCGGGGGGGGGGGGGGGGGGGGGGGGGGGGGGGGGGGGAGGCGGAG
AGGTGCGGCGGCAGCCAATCAGAGCGGCGCGCTCCGAAAGTTTCCTTTTATGGCGAGGCGGCGGCGGCGG
CGGCCCTATAAAAAGCGAAGCGCGCGGCGGGCGGGAGTCGCTGCGCGCTGCCTTCGCCCCGTGCCCCGCT
CCGCCGCCGCCTCGCGCCGCCCGCCCCGGCTCTGACTGACCGCGTTACTCCCACAGGTGAGCGGGCGGGA
CGGCCCTTCTCCTCCGGGCTGTAATTAGCGCTTGGTTTAATGACGGCTTGTTTCTTTTCTGTGGCTGCGT
GAAAGCCTTGAGGGGCTCCGGGAGGGCCCTTTGTGCGGGGGGAGCGGCTCGGGGGGTGCGTGCGTGTGTG
TGTGCGTGGGGAGCGCCGCGTGCGGCTCCGCGCTGCCCGGCGGCTGTGAGCGCTGCGGGCGCGGCGCGGG
GCTTTGTGCGCTCCGCAGTGTGCGCGAGGGGAGCGCGGCCGGGGGCGGTGCCCCGCGGTGCGGGGGGGGC
TGCGAGGGGAACAAAGGCTGCGTGCGGGGTGTGTGCGTGGGGGGGTGAGCAGGGGGTGTGGGCGCGTCGG
TCGGGCTGCAACCCCCCCTGCACCCCCCTCCCCGAGTTGCTGAGCACGGCCCGGCTTCGGGTGCGGGGCT
CCGTACGGGGCGTGGCGCGGGGCTCGCCGTGCCGGGCGGGGGGTGGCGGCAGGTGGGGGTGCCGGGCGGG
GCGGGGCCGCCTCGGGCCGGGGAGGGCTCGGGGGAGGGGCGCGGCGGCCCCCGGAGCGCCGGCGGCTGTC
GAGGCGCGGCGAGCCGCAGCCATTGCCTTTTATGGTAATCGTGCGAGAGGGCGCAGGGACTTCCTTTGTC
CCAAATCTGTGCGGAGCCGAAATCTGGGAGGCGCCGCCGCACCCCCTCTAGCGGGCGCGGGGCGAAGCGG
TGCGGCGCCGGCAGGAAGGAAATGGGCGGGGAGGGCCTTCGTGCGTCGCCGCGCCGCCGTCCCCTTCTCC
CTCTCCAGCCTCGGGGCTGTCCGCGGGGGGACGGCTGCCTTCGGGGGGGACGGGGCAGGGCGGGGTTCGG
CTTCTGGCGTGTGACCGGCGGCTCTAGCTAGAGCCTCTGCTAACCATGTTCATGCCTTCTTCTTTTTCCT
ACAGCTCCTGGGCAACGTGCTGGTTATTGTGCTGTCTCATCATTTTGGCAAAGAATTCGCCGCCACCATG
TTTGTGTTCCTGGTCCTGCTCCCACTGGTTTCCAGCCAATGTGTTAACCTCACAACCCGCACCCAGCTGC
CTCCCGCCTATACCAACAGTTTTACTCGGGGAGTGTATTACCCTGACAAAGTTTTCAGGAGCTCAGTTCT
GCACTCAACCCAGGATCTCTTTCTGCCTTTTTTTTCCAACGTGACTTGGTTCCATGCAATTCACGTTTCC
GGGACCAACGGCACCAAAAGGTTCGATAACCCCGTGCTGCCCTTTAACGACGGCGTCTATTTCGCAAGCA
CTGAGAAAAGCAATATCATCAGGGGCTGGATTTTTGGGACAACCTTGGATAGCAAGACCCAGTCACTGCT
GATCGTTAATAATGCAACCAATGTGGTGATCAAAGTGTGCGAATTTCAGTTTTGCAATGACCCCTTTCTG
GGCGTCTACTATCATAAAAACAATAAATCTTGGATGGAGTCTGAGTTTAGGGTGTATTCTAGCGCGAATA
ATTGTACCTTTGAATATGTATCACAACCATTTCTCATGGATCTCGAAGGCAAACAAGGCAATTTCAAAAA
CTTGAGAGAGTTCGTCTTCAAAAACATCGATGGATATTTTAAAATATACAGCAAACATACCCCAATAAAC
CTGGTCCGCGACCTCCCTCAGGGTTTCAGCGCCCTCGAGCCTCTCGTCGATCTTCCTATCGGGATCAACA
TCACAAGATTTCAAACCTTGCTGGCTCTTCATCGATCCTACCTGACCCCTGGCGATTCCTCTTCCGGGTG
GACCGCCGGCGCCGCTGCCTATTATGTGGGGTATCTGCAACCTCGCACGTTTCTCCTCAAGTATAATGAG
AATGGAACTATCACCGATGCGGTAGACTGTGCGTTGGACCCACTCTCTGAGACCAAGTGCACTTTGAAGT
CCTTTACCGTTGAAAAGGGGATCTATCAGACATCCAATTTTAGAGTCCAACCCACGGAATCCATCGTTCG
GTTCCCCAATATCACAAATCTCTGCCCTTTCGGAGAGGTATTCAACGCAACTCGCTTCGCTTCTGTGTAT
GCGTGGAACAGAAAACGCATCTCCAACTGCGTCGCTGATTACTCTGTTCTGTATAACTCCGCCTCCTTTA
GCACCTTCAAGTGTTACGGCGTCAGCCCCACAAAGCTCAACGACTTGTGTTTCACTAACGTCTACGCCGA
CTCCTTCGTGATCCGGGGGGACGAAGTTCGGCAGATTGCGCCTGGACAGACTGGTAAAATCGCTGACTAT
AACTATAAGCTCCCAGATGACTTTACCGGCTGTGTGATTGCTTGGAACTCTAATAATCTCGACAGCAAAG
TTGGAGGCAACTATAATTATCTCTACCGGTTGTTTCGGAAGAGCAATCTCAAGCCATTCGAGAGAGACAT
AAGCACGGAGATCTACCAAGCCGGCTCCACTCCATGCAATGGGGTTGAAGGCTTTAATTGTTATTTTCCC
CTCCAATCCTATGGTTTTCAACCGACTAATGGAGTCGGGTATCAACCCTACAGGGTTGTCGTCTTGAGCT
TCGAGCTCTTGCACGCTCCTGCTACGGTGTGTGGTCCGAAAAAATCAACAAACCTCGTCAAAAACAAATG
TGTGAATTTTAACTTTAACGGACTGACTGGCACCGGGGTGCTGACTGAGAGCAATAAGAAGTTTCTTCCA
TTTCAACAATTCGGTCGGGATATCGCGGACACCACTGATGCTGTGCGCGATCCGCAAACCTTGGAGATCT
TGGACATAACTCCGTGCAGCTTCGGAGGCGTCTCTGTTATCACCCCTGGAACGAATACATCTAACCAAGT
TGCGGTCCTTTATCAGGGCGTTAACTGCACAGAAGTACCCGTCGCGATACATGCGGATCAGCTGACCCCT
ACTTGGCGGGTCTACTCAACCGGCTCTAATGTGTTTCAAACTCGGGCGGGATGTTTGATCGGAGCTGAGC
ACGTGAATAACTCTTATGAATGCGATATACCAATCGGCGCAGGGATTTGCGCATCTTACCAAACCCAAAC
CAACTCTCCTCGGCGGGCTCGCTCCGTCGCATCCCAATCCATTATCGCCTATACCATGAGTCTCGGAGCT
GAGAACTCTGTCGCTTACAGCAACAATTCTATAGCCATCCCAACCAACTTCACGATTAGCGTTACAACAG
AGATACTCCCCGTCAGCATGACGAAAACTTCCGTTGATTGTACGATGTATATCTGTGGGGATTCTACAGA
GTGTAGCAATCTGCTGTTGCAGTATGGCTCCTTCTGTACCCAATTGAATCGGGCACTCACCGGCATCGCT
GTGGAACAAGACAAAAATACGCAAGAAGTTTTCGCACAGGTGAAGCAAATCTACAAGACGCCTCCAATCA
AAGACTTTGGCGGATTCAATTTTTCTCAGATTCTGCCTGATCCCTCAAAGCCCAGCAAAAGAAGCTTCAT
CGAGGACCTGCTCTTCAACAAGGTCACTCTCGCAGATGCCGGGTTCATCAAACAATATGGAGATTGCTTG
GGCGACATTGCTGCGCGGGATCTTATTTGTGCTCAAAAGTTCAATGGGCTGACCGTCCTGCCGCCCCTCT
TGACCGATGAAATGATTGCTCAATACACCTCCGCGTTGCTCGCGGGAACTATCACTTCCGGCTGGACCTT
CGGCGCCGGCGCTGCCCTCCAGATACCGTTTGCCATGCAAATGGCCTACAGATTCAACGGCATCGGAGTC
ACACAGAATGTCCTGTACGAAAATCAAAAATTGATAGCCAATCAGTTTAATTCTGCAATCGGCAAAATAC
AAGACTCCCTGTCCTCTACTGCCTCCGCACTTGGGAAATTGCAAGACGTCGTGAACCAAAACGCACAGGC
CCTTAACACTCTGGTGAAACAGTTGAGCTCCAACTTCGGCGCTATAAGCTCCGTCTTGAACGATATACTC
TCTCGCCTGGACAAAGTCGAGGCTGAAGTCCAGATCGACAGATTGATAACAGGCAGGCTTCAATCCCTGC
AAACCTACGTCACGCAGCAGCTGATCAGAGCCGCAGAGATCAGGGCTTCCGCAAATCTTGCTGCAACAAA
AATGTCCGAATGCGTCTTGGGCCAATCAAAGCGCGTCGATTTCTGTGGAAAGGGCTACCATCTCATGAGC
TTTCCCCAAAGCGCCCCGCACGGCGTGGTTTTTCTCCACGTCACCTACGTCCCCGCTCAAGAGAAGAACT
TTACAACCGCTCCTGCAATTTGCCATGATGGGAAAGCGCACTTTCCTCGCGAAGGCGTCTTTGTCTCCCA
GGGCACACATTGGTTTGTTACTCAACGGAACTTTTATGAACCACAAATCATTACCACGGACAACACGTTC
GTGTCCGGCAACTGTGACGTTGTCATCGGAATTGTTAACAACACGGTTTACGATCCTCTGCAACCCGAGC
TTGACTCCTTTAAGGAAGAACTGGACAAGTACTTCAAAAATCACACCTCACCGGATGTGGACTTGGGCGA
TATCTCTGGCATAAATGCGTCAGTCGTGAACATTCAAAAGGAAATTGATCGACTCAACGAGGTCGCAAAG
AATCTTCAGGAATCCCTGATAGATCTGCAGGAGTTGGGGAAGTACGAGCAGTATATAAAGTGGCCTTGGT
ATATATGGCTTGGCTTTATCGCCGGCCTCATTGCAATCGTGATGGTCACCATCATGCTGTGCTGCATGAC
CTCATGTTGCTCCTGTCTTAAGGGGTGCTGCTCCTGCGGTTCCTGTTGCAAATTTGACGAGGACGACAGC
GAACCGGTGCTTAAGGGTGTGAAGCTGCATTACACCGGAGGCGATTACAAGGATGACGATGACAAGTGAC
GGCCGCCTGCAGGTTAATTAAGATCTTTTTCCCTCTGCCAAAAATTATGGGGACATCATGAAGCCCCTTG
AGCATCTGACTTCTGGCTAATAAAGGAAATTTATTTTCATTGCAATAGTGTGTTGGAATTTTTTGTGTCT
CTCACTCGGAAGGACATATGGGAGGGCAAATCATTTAAAACATCAGAATGAGTATTTGGTTTAGAGTTTG
GCAACATATGCCCATATGCTGGCTGCCATGAACAAAGGTTGGCTATAAAGAGGTCATCAGTATATGAAAC
AGCCCCCTGCTGTCCATTCCTTATTCCATAGAAAAGCCTTGACTTGAGGTTAGATTTTTTTTATATTTTG
TTTTGTGTTATTTTTTTCTTTAACATCCCTAAAATTTTCCTTACATGTTTTACTAGCCAGATTTTTCCTC
CTCTCCTGACTACTCCCAGTCATAGCTGTCCCTCTTCTCTTATGGAGATCCCTCGACCTGCAGCCCAAGC
TTGGCGTAATCATGGTCATAGCTGTTTCCTGTGTGAAATTGTTATCCGCTCACAATTCCACACAACATAC
GAGCCGGAAGCATAAAGTGTAAAGCCTGGGGTGCCTAATGAGTGAGCTAACTCACATTAATTGCGTTGCG
CTCACTGCCCGCTTTCCAGTCGGGAAACCTGTCGTGCCAGCGGATCCGCATCTCAATTAGTCAGCAACCA
TAGTCCCGCCCCTAACTCCGCCCATCCCGCCCCTAACTCCGCCCAGTTCCGCCCATTCTCCGCCCCATGG
CTGACTAATTTTTTTTATTTATGCAGAGGCCGAGGCCGCCTCGGCCTCTGAGCTATTCCAGAAGTAGTGA
GGAGGCTTTTTTGGAGGCCTAGGCTTTTGCAAAAAGCTAACTTGTTTATTGCAGCTTATAATGGTTACAA
ATAAAGCAATAGCATCACAAATTTCACAAATAAAGCATTTTTTTCACTGCATTCTAGTTGTGGTTTGTCC
AAACTCATCAATGTATCTTATCATGTCTGGATCCGCTGCATTAATGAATCGGCCAACGCGCGGGGAGAGG
CGGTTTGCGTATTGGGCGCTCTTCCGCTTCCTCGCTCACTGACTCGCTGCGCTCGGTCGTTCGGCTGCGG
CGAGCGGTATCAGCTCACTCAAAGGCGGTAATACGGTTATCCACAGAATCAGGGGATAACGCAGGAAAGA
ACATGTGAGCAAAAGGCCAGCAAAAGGCCAGGAACCGTAAAAAGGCCGCGTTGCTGGCGTTTTTCCATAG
GCTCCGCCCCCCTGACGAGCATCACAAAAATCGACGCTCAAGTCAGAGGTGGCGAAACCCGACAGGACTA
TAAAGATACCAGGCGTTTCCCCCTGGAAGCTCCCTCGTGCGCTCTCCTGTTCCGACCCTGCCGCTTACCG
GATACCTGTCCGCCTTTCTCCCTTCGGGAAGCGTGGCGCTTTCTCATAGCTCACGCTGTAGGTATCTCAG
TTCGGTGTAGGTCGTTCGCTCCAAGCTGGGCTGTGTGCACGAACCCCCCGTTCAGCCCGACCGCTGCGCC
TTATCCGGTAACTATCGTCTTGAGTCCAACCCGGTAAGACACGACTTATCGCCACTGGCAGCAGCCACTG
GTAACAGGATTAGCAGAGCGAGGTATGTAGGCGGTGCTACAGAGTTCTTGAAGTGGTGGCCTAACTACGG
CTACACTAGAAGAACAGTATTTGGTATCTGCGCTCTGCTGAAGCCAGTTACCTTCGGAAAAAGAGTTGGT
AGCTCTTGATCCGGCAAACAAACCACCGCTGGTAGCGGTGGTTTTTTTGTTTGCAAGCAGCAGATTACGC
GCAGAAAAAAAGGATCTCAAGAAGATCCTTTGATCTTTTCTACGGGGTCTGACGCTCAGTGGAACGAAAA
CTCACGTTAAGGGATTTTGGTCATGAGATTATCAAAAAGGATCTTCACCTAGATCCTTTTAAATTAAAAA
TGAAGTTTTAAATCAATCTAAAGTATATATGAGTAAACTTGGTCTGACAGTTACCAATGCTTAATCAGTG
AGGCACCTATCTCAGCGATCTGTCTATTTCGTTCATCCATAGTTGCCTGACTCCCCGTCGTGTAGATAAC
TACGATACGGGAGGGCTTACCATCTGGCCCCAGTGCTGCAATGATACCGCGAGACCCACGCTCACCGGCT
CCAGATTTATCAGCAATAAACCAGCCAGCCGGAAGGGCCGAGCGCAGAAGTGGTCCTGCAACTTTATCCG
CCTCCATCCAGTCTATTAATTGTTGCCGGGAAGCTAGAGTAAGTAGTTCGCCAGTTAATAGTTTGCGCAA
CGTTGTTGCCATTGCTACAGGCATCGTGGTGTCACGCTCGTCGTTTGGTATGGCTTCATTCAGCTCCGGT
TCCCAACGATCAAGGCGAGTTACATGATCCCCCATGTTGTGCAAAAAAGCGGTTAGCTCCTTCGGTCCTC
CGATCGTTGTCAGAAGTAAGTTGGCCGCAGTGTTATCACTCATGGTTATGGCAGCACTGCATAATTCTCT
TACTGTCATGCCATCCGTAAGATGCTTTTCTGTGACTGGTGAGTACTCAACCAAGTCATTCTGAGAATAG
TGTATGCGGCGACCGAGTTGCTCTTGCCCGGCGTCAATACGGGATAATACCGCGCCACATAGCAGAACTT
TAAAAGTGCTCATCATTGGAAAACGTTCTTCGGGGCGAAAACTCTCAAGGATCTTACCGCTGTTGAGATC
CAGTTCGATGTAACCCACTCGTGCACCCAACTGATCTTCAGCATCTTTTACTTTCACCAGCGTTTCTGGG
TGAGCAAAAACAGGAAGGCAAAATGCCGCAAAAAAGGGAATAAGGGCGACACGGAAATGTTGAATACTCA
TACTCTTCCTTTTTCAATATTATTGAAGCATTTATCAGGGTTATTGTCTCATGAGCGGATACATATTTGA
ATGTATTTAGAAAAATAAACAAATAGGGGTTCCGCGCACATTTCCCCGAAAAGTGCCACCTG
Features (pLannotate 1.2.2; 18 found; start..end, strand, type, name):
      5..384     +  enhancer       CMV enhancer: human cytomegalovirus immediate early enhancer
    386..663     +  promoter       chicken β-actin promoter: No description available
    664..1684    +  intron         chimeric intron: chimera between introns from chicken β-actin and rabbit β-globin
   1682..1738    +  CDS            HBB (fragment): HBB_LEPEU - Experimental evidence at protein level: Swiss-Prot protein existence level 1. Involved in oxygen transport from the lung to the various peripheral tissues. From Lepus europaeus (European hare).
   1748..5566    +  CDS            S: SPIKE_SARS2 - Experimental evidence at protein level: Swiss-Prot protein existence level 1. [Spike glycoprotein]: May down-regulate host tetherin (BST2) by lysosomal degradation, thereby counteracting its antiviral activity. From Severe acute respiratory syndrome coronavirus 2 (2019-nCoV) (SARS-CoV-2).
   5573..5596    +  CDS            FLAG: FLAG® epitope tag, followed by an enterokinase cleavage site
   5689..5744    +  polyA_signal   β-globin poly(A) signal: rabbit β-globin polyadenylation signal (Gil and Proudfoot, 1987)
   6129..6145    -  protein_bind   lac operator: The lac repressor binds to the lac operator to inhibit transcription in E. coli. This inhibition can be relieved by adding lactose or isopropyl-β-D-thiogalactopyranoside (IPTG). lac repressor encoded by lacI
   6153..6183    -  promoter       lac promoter: promoter for the E. coli lac operon
   6198..6219    -  protein_bind   CAP binding site: CAP binding activates transcription in the presence of cAMP. E. coli catabolite activator protein
   6232..6271    -  CDS            lacI (fragment): lac repressor; lacI; The lac repressor binds to the lac operator to inhibit transcription in E. coli. This inhibition can be relieved by adding lactose or isopropyl-β-D-thiogalactopyranoside (IPTG).
   6278..6300    +  promoter       SV40 promoter (fragment): SV40 enhancer and early promoter
   6324..6459    +  rep_origin     SV40 ori: SV40 origin of replication
   6479..6613    +  polyA_signal   SV40 poly(A) signal: SV40 polyadenylation signal
   6615..6669    -  CDS            lacI (fragment): lac repressor; lacI; The lac repressor binds to the lac operator to inhibit transcription in E. coli. This inhibition can be relieved by adding lactose or isopropyl-β-D-thiogalactopyranoside (IPTG).
   6852..7440    -  rep_origin     ori: high-copy-number ColE1/pMB1/pBR322/pUC origin of replication
   7611..8471    -  CDS            AmpR: β-lactamase; bla; confers resistance to ampicillin, carbenicillin, and related antibiotics
   8472..8576    -  promoter       AmpR promoter: bla
