[The description below was written by a language model from this plasmid's Addgene catalogue record and pLannotate feature annotations shown in this document.]
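Description:
SARS-CoV-2 spike G15 mutant is a mammalian expression plasmid built on the pCAGGS backbone, about 8.6 kb in the sequenced record, and partly derived from an earlier pCAGGS construct encoding C-terminally FLAG-tagged SARS-CoV-2 spike. It is propagated in E. coli through a high-copy ColE1/pUC-type origin and selected with ampicillin via the β-lactamase gene and its native promoter. The backbone also carries remnants of the lac promoter/operator region and lacI fragments, along with an SV40 origin of replication, which can support episomal amplification in cells expressing SV40 large T antigen, and an SV40 polyadenylation signal.

The payload is the full-length spike glycoprotein coding sequence carrying two Asn-to-Gln substitutions, N1098Q and N1194Q, which remove the N-glycosylation sites at those positions in the S2 region. A FLAG epitope is fused at the C terminus for detection or immunoprecipitation. The catalogue lists the promoter as CMV, but the feature table shows the composite CAG arrangement typical of pCAGGS: the CMV immediate early enhancer joined to the chicken β-actin promoter and a chimeric β-actin/β-globin intron, which together give strong constitutive expression in many mammalian cell types. Transcripts terminate at a rabbit β-globin polyadenylation signal; a short β-globin-like fragment annotated just upstream of the spike sequence appears to be residual backbone sequence from the intron/exon junction rather than an intended fusion. The construct is intended for expressing this glycan-deleted spike variant in mammalian cells, and the associated publication concerns the role of S2 domain N-glycosylation across betacoronaviruses.
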