Addgene plasmid #231917: SARS-CoV-2 spike G15 mutant
Purpose: For expression of SARS-CoV-2 spike protein with glycan deletion at N1098, N1194 by implementing Asn-to-Gln mutation
Depositing lab: Sriram Neelamegham. Depositing organization: University at Buffalo (SUNY Buffalo). Publication: Conserved role of spike S2 domain N-glycosylation across betacoronaviruses. Yang Q, Kelkar A, Manicassamy B, Neelamegham S. Npj Viruses. 2025 Jan 25;3(1):4. doi: 10.1038/s44298-024-00085-7. PubMed 40295734.
Backbone
  Vector backbone: pCAGGS
  Vector type: Mammalian Expression
Growth in bacteria
  Bacterial resistance: Ampicillin, 100 μg/mL
  Growth temperature: 37°C
  Growth strain: NEB Stable
  Copy number: High Copy
Gene/Insert
  Gene/Insert name: spike G15
  Species: SARS-CoV-2
  Mutation: N1098Q, N1194Q
  Entrez Gene: S (a.k.a. GU280_gp02, spike glycoprotein)
  Promoter: CMV
  Tag / fusion protein: FLAG (C terminal on insert)
  Cloning method: Restriction Enzyme; 5′ cloning site unknown (unknown if destroyed)
Resource information
  A portion of this plasmid was derived from a plasmid made by: Hyeryun Choe and Michael Farzan, Plasmid pCAGGS-SARS2-S-D614 (C-flag) (Addgene #156420)
Terms and licenses: Academic/Nonprofit Terms; Industry Terms: Not Available to Industry
How to cite: SARS-CoV-2 spike G15 mutant was a gift from Sriram Neelamegham (Addgene plasmid # 231917 ; http://n2t.net/addgene:231917 ; RRID:Addgene_231917)
